Addgene plasmid #156916: pD649-HAsp-PXDNL(Trunc2)-Fc(DAPA)-AviTag-6xHis
Purpose: Mammalian expression of cell-surface protein partial extracellular domain fused to Fc(DAPA)-Avi-6xHis. Protein is secreted from cells.
Depositing lab: Chris Garcia. Depositing organization: Stanford University. Publication: A Human IgSF Cell-Surface Interactome Reveals a Complex Network of Protein-Protein Interactions. Wojtowicz WM, Vielmetter J, Fernandes RA, Siepe DH, Eastman CL, Chisholm GB, Cox S, Klock H, Anderson PW, Rue SM, Miller JJ, Glaser SM, Bragstad ML, Vance J, Lam AW, Lesley SA, Zinn K, Garcia KC. Cell. 2020 Aug 20;182(4):1027-1043.e17. doi: 10.1016/j.cell.2020.07.025. PubMed 32822567.
Backbone
  Vector backbone: pD649
  Backbone size w/o insert (bp): 6106
  Vector type: Mammalian Expression
Growth in bacteria
  Bacterial resistance: Ampicillin, 100 μg/mL
  Growth temperature: 37°C
  Growth strain: DH5alpha
  Copy number: High Copy
Gene/Insert
  Gene/Insert name: PXDNL
  Species: H. sapiens (human)
  Insert size (bp): 1719
  Mutation: Fc region of human IgG contains D265A and P329A mutations (DAPA)
  Entrez Gene: PXDNL (a.k.a. PMR1, PRM1, VPO2)
  Promoter: CMV/SP6
  Tag / fusion protein: Fc(DAPA)-AviTag-6xHis (C terminal on backbone)
  Cloning method: Restriction Enzyme; 5′ cloning site GCGGCCGC (not destroyed); 3′ cloning site GGCGCGCC (not destroyed)
  Sequencing primers: 5′ ATTTAGGTGACACTATAG; 3′ CACGTACCAGTTGAACTTCACC
Resource information
  A portion of this plasmid was derived from a plasmid made by: synthesis by ThermoFisher
Terms and licenses: Academic/Nonprofit Terms; Industry Terms: Not Available to Industry
Depositor comments: Some plasmids in this collection may have an IS4-like element ISVsa5 family transposase upstream of the CMV promoter.
How to cite: pD649-HAsp-PXDNL(Trunc2)-Fc(DAPA)-AviTag-6xHis was a gift from Chris Garcia (Addgene plasmid # 156916 ; http://n2t.net/addgene:156916 ; RRID:Addgene_156916)
