[The description below was written by a language model from this plasmid's Addgene catalogue record and pLannotate feature annotations shown in this document.]
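Description:
pD649-HAsp-PXDNL(Trunc2)-Fc(DAPA)-AviTag-6xHis is a mammalian expression plasmid built on the pD649 backbone for producing a secreted, Fc-fused portion of the extracellular region of human PXDNL (peroxidasin-like protein, also called VPO2 or PMR1). It is maintained in E. coli as a high-copy plasmid through a ColE1/pUC-type origin and selected with ampicillin via a β-lactamase gene. The feature table also shows an SV40 early promoter and bacterial EM7 promoter upstream of a puromycin N-acetyltransferase coding sequence with an SV40 polyadenylation signal. This cassette could support puromycin selection in mammalian cells, although the record does not describe that use. Short KanR, lacZα, ble and f1 ori fragments appear to be non-functional backbone remnants.

The expression cassette is driven by the CMV immediate-early enhancer and promoter, followed by a fragment of CMV intron A and an SP6 promoter, which serves as the 5′ sequencing primer site and could allow in vitro transcription. The name indicates an "HAsp" leader; the annotation software matched part of this region to an immunoglobulin heavy-chain signal sequence. Either way, an N-terminal signal peptide directs the fusion into the secretory pathway. The 1,719 bp PXDNL truncation ("Trunc2") sits between retained NotI and AscI sites and is fused in frame to a human IgG1 Fc. The Fc carries the D265A and P329A (DAPA) substitutions, which are generally used to reduce Fc effector binding. It is followed by an AviTag for site-specific biotinylation by BirA and a 6xHis tag for metal-affinity purification, neither of which is annotated in the feature table, and transcription ends at a bGH polyadenylation signal. The construct belongs to a collection used to map interactions among human IgSF cell-surface proteins. The depositor notes that some plasmids in the collection may carry an IS4-like transposase insertion upstream of the CMV promoter; none is annotated here.
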