Features (pLannotate 1.2.2; 21 found; start..end, strand, type, name):
    119..143     -  CDS            KanR (fragment): aminoglycoside phosphotransferase; aph(3')-Ia; confers resistance to kanamycin
    254..842     +  rep_origin     ori: high-copy-number ColE1/pMB1/pBR322/pUC origin of replication
   1067..1084    +  terminator     rrnB T2 terminator (fragment): transcription terminator T2 from the E. coli rrnB gene
   1109..1128    -  CDS            lacZα (fragment): LacZα fragment of β-galactosidase; lacZ fragment
   1584..1600    +  protein_bind   lac operator: The lac repressor binds to the lac operator to inhibit transcription in E. coli. This inhibition can be relieved by adding lactose or isopropyl-β-D-thiogalactopyranoside (IPTG). lac repressor encoded by lacI
   1843..2146    +  enhancer       CMV enhancer: human cytomegalovirus immediate early enhancer
   2147..2350    +  promoter       CMV promoter: human cytomegalovirus (CMV) immediate early promoter
   2486..2529    +  intron         CMV intron (fragment): modified intron A from human cytomegalovirus
   2581..2599    +  promoter       SP6 promoter: promoter for bacteriophage SP6 RNA polymerase
   2603..2640    +  CDS            IgH signal sequence (fragment): signal sequence from the mouse immunoglobulin heavy chain variable region
   2749..4467    +  CDS            PXDNL (fragment): PXDNL_HUMAN - Also known as VPO2. Experimental evidence at protein level: Swiss-Prot protein existence level 1. [Isoform PMR1]: Endonuclease selectively degrading some target mRNAs while they are engaged by translating ribosomes, among which albumin and beta-globin mRNAs. From Homo sapiens (Human).
   4483..5160    +  CDS            IGHG1 (fragment): IGHG1_HUMAN - Experimental evidence at protein level: Swiss-Prot protein existence level 1. Constant region of immunoglobulin heavy chains. Immunoglobulins, also known as antibodies, are membrane-bound or secreted glycoproteins produced by B lymphocytes. In the recognition phase of humoral immunity, the membrane-bound immunoglobulins serve as receptors which, upon binding of a specific antigen, trigger the clonal expansion and differentiation of B lymphocytes into immunoglobulins- secreting plasma cells. Secreted immunoglobulins mediate the effector phase of humoral immunity, which results in
   5375..5486    +  polyA_signal   bGH poly(A) signal: bovine growth hormone polyadenylation signal
   5487..5595    +  rep_origin     f1 ori (fragment): f1 bacteriophage origin of replication; arrow indicates direction of (+) strand synthesis
   5609..5938    +  promoter       SV40 promoter: SV40 enhancer and early promoter
   5986..6033    +  promoter       EM7 promoter: synthetic bacterial promoter&nbsp
   6052..6651    +  CDS            PuroR (fragment): puromycin N-acetyltransferase; pac from Streptomyces; confers resistance to puromycin
   6661..6786    +  CDS            ble (fragment): BLE_KLEPN - Experimental evidence at protein level: Swiss-Prot protein existence level 1. Binding protein with a strong affinity to the bleomycin family of antibiotics. Binds to CL990; an antimitotic-antibiotic compound. From Klebsiella pneumoniae.
   6781..6902    +  polyA_signal   SV40 poly(A) signal: SV40 polyadenylation signal
   6955..7815    -  CDS            AmpR: β-lactamase; bla; confers resistance to ampicillin, carbenicillin, and related antibiotics
   7818..89      -  promoter       AmpR promoter (fragment) (across the origin): bla
>Addgene plasmid #156916 | pD649-HAsp-PXDNL(Trunc2)-Fc(DAPA)-AviTag-6xHis | depositor full sequence | sequence record 302941 | Full Sequence
TTTCAATATTATTGAAGCATTTATCAGGGTTATTGTCTCATGAGCGGATACATATTTGAATGTATTTAGA
AAAATAAACAAATAGGGGTCAGTGTTACAACCAATTAACCAATTCTGAACATTATCGCGAGCCCATTTAT
ACCTGAATATGGCTCATAACACCCCTTGCTCATGACCAAAATCCCTTAACGTGAGTTACGCGCGCGTCGT
TCCACTGAGCGTCAGACCCCGTAGAAAAGATCAAAGGATCTTCTTGAGATCCTTTTTTTCTGCGCGTAAT
CTGCTGCTTGCAAACAAAAAAACCACCGCTACCAGCGGTGGTTTGTTTGCCGGATCAAGAGCTACCAACT
CTTTTTCCGAAGGTAACTGGCTTCAGCAGAGCGCAGATACCAAATACTGTTCTTCTAGTGTAGCCGTAGT
TAGCCCACCACTTCAAGAACTCTGTAGCACCGCCTACATACCTCGCTCTGCTAATCCTGTTACCAGTGGC
TGCTGCCAGTGGCGATAAGTCGTGTCTTACCGGGTTGGACTCAAGACGATAGTTACCGGATAAGGCGCAG
CGGTCGGGCTGAACGGGGGGTTCGTGCACACAGCCCAGCTTGGAGCGAACGACCTACACCGAACTGAGAT
ACCTACAGCGTGAGCTATGAGAAAGCGCCACGCTTCCCGAAGGGAGAAAGGCGGACAGGTATCCGGTAAG
CGGCAGGGTCGGAACAGGAGAGCGCACGAGGGAGCTTCCAGGGGGAAACGCCTGGTATCTTTATAGTCCT
GTCGGGTTTCGCCACCTCTGACTTGAGCGTCGATTTTTGTGATGCTCGTCAGGGGGGCGGAGCCTATGGA
AAAACGCCAGCAACGCGGCCTTTTTACGGTTCCTGGCCTTTTGCTGGCCTTTTGCTCACATGTTCTTTCC
TGCGTTATCCCCTGATTCTGTGGATAACCGTATTACCGCCTTTGAGTGAGCTGATACCGCTCGCCGCAGC
CGAACGACCGAGCGCAGCGAGTCAGTGAGCGAGGAAGCGGAAGGCGAGAGTAGGGAACTGCCAGGCATCA
AACTAAGCAGAAGGCCCCTGACGGATGGCCTTTTTGCGTTTCTACAAACTCTTTCTGTGTTGTAAAACGA
CGGCCAGTCTTAAGCTCGGGCCCCCTGGGCGGTTCTGATAACGAGTAATCGTTAATCCGCAAATAACGTA
AAAACCCGCTTCGGCGGGTTTTTTTATGGGGGGAGTTTAGGGAAAGAGCATTTGTCAGAATATTTAAGGG
CGCCTGTCACTTTGCTTGATATATGAGAATTATTTAACCTTATAAATGAGAAAAAAGCAACGCACTTTAA
ATAAGATACGTTGCTTTTTCGATTGATGAACACCTATAATTAAACTATTCATCTATTATTTATGATTTTT
TGTATATACAATATTTCTAGTTTGTTAAAGAGAATTAAGAAAATAAATCTCGAAAATAATAAAGGGAAAA
TCAGTTTTTGATATCAAAATTATACATGTCAACGATAATACAAAATATAATACAAACTATAAGATGTTAT
CAGTATTTATTATCATTTAGAATAAATTTTGTGTCGCCCTTAATTGTGAGCGGATAACAATTACGAGCTT
CATGCACAGTGGCGTTGACTCAATATTGGCCATTAGCCATATTATTCATTGGTTATATAGCATAAATCAA
TATTGGCTATTGGCCATTGCATACGTTGTATCTATATCATAATATGTACATTTATATTGGCTCATGTCCA
ATATGACCGCCATGTTGGCATTGATTATTGACTAGTTATTAATAGTAATCAATTACGGGGTCATTAGTTC
ATAGCCCATATATGGAGTTCCGCGTTACATAACTTACGGTAAATGGCCCGCCTGGCTGACCGCCCAACGA
CCCCCGCCCATTGACGTCAATAATGACGTATGTTCCCATAGTAACGCCAATAGGGACTTTCCATTGACGT
CAATGGGTGGAGTATTTACGGTAAACTGCCCACTTGGCAGTACATCAAGTGTATCATATGCCAAGTACGC
CCCCTATTGACGTCAATGACGGTAAATGGCCCGCCTGGCATTATGCCCAGTACATGACCTTATGGGACTT
TCCTACTTGGCAGTACATCTACGTATTAGTCATCGCTATTACCATGGTGATGCGGTTTTGGCAGTACATC
AATGGGCGTGGATAGCGGTTTGACTCACGGGGATTTCCAAGTCTCCACCCCATTGACGTCAATGGGAGTT
TGTTTTGGCACCAAAATCAACGGGACTTTCCAAAATGTCGTAACAACTCCGCCCCATTGACGCAAATGGG
CGGTAGGCGTGTACGGTGGGAGGTCTATATAAGCAGAGCTCGTTTAGTGAACCGTCAGATCGCCTGGAGA
CGCCATCCACGCTGTTTTGACCTCCATAGAAGACACCGGGACCGATCCAGCCTCCGCGGCCGGGAACGGT
GCATTGGAACGCGGATTCCCCGTGCCAAGAGTGACGTAAGTACCGCCTATAGAGTCTATAGGCCCACCCC
CTTGGCTTCGTTAGAACGCGGCTACAATTAATACATAACCTTATGTATCATACACATACGATTTAGGTGA
CACTATAGAATAACATCCACTTTGCCTTTCTCTCCACAGGTGTCCACTCCCAGGTCCAACTGCACCTCGG
TTCTATCGAAAACGCGCCTGCTAGCGCCACCATGAAGACCATCATTGCCCTGAGCTACATCTTCTGCCTG
GTGTTCGCTGCGGCCGCCTGTCCTAGCAGATGCCTGTGTTTTAAGAGCACCGTGCGCTGCATGCACCTGA
TGCTGGATCACATTCCTCAGGTGCCACAGCAGACCACCGTGCTGGACCTGCGGTTCAACAGAATCAGAGA
GATCCCCGGCAGCGCCTTCAAGAAGCTGAAGAACCTGAACACCCTGCTGCTGAACAACAACCACATCCGG
AAGATCAGCCGGAACGCCTTTGAAGGCCTGGAAAACCTGCTGTACCTGTACCTCTACAAGAACGAGATTC
ACGCCCTGGACAAGCAGACCTTCAAGGGCCTGATTTCCCTGGAACACCTGTACATCCACTTCAACCAGCT
GGAAATGCTGCAGCCCGAGACATTCGGCGACCTGCTGAGACTGGAACGGCTGTTCCTGCACAACAACAAG
CTGAGCAAGATCCCAGCCGGCAGCTTCAGCAACCTGGACAGCCTGAAAAGACTGCGGCTGGACAGCAATG
CCCTCGTGTGCGATTGTGATCTGATGTGGCTGGGAGAGCTGCTGCAGGGATTTGCCCAGCATGGACATAC
ACAGGCCGCTGCCACCTGTGAATACCCTAGAAGGCTGCATGGCAGAGCCGTGGCCTCTGTGACCGTGGAA
GAGTTCAACTGTCAGAGCCCCAGAATCACCTTCGAGCCCCAAGATGTGGAAGTGCCCAGCGGCAACACCG
TGTACTTTACATGCAGAGCCGAGGGCAACCCCAAGCCTGAGATCATCTGGATTCACAACAATCACAGCCT
GGACCTGGAAGATGACACCCGGCTGAACGTGTTCGACGACGGCACCCTGATGATCCGGAACACCAGAGAA
AGCGATCAGGGCGTGTACCAGTGCATGGCCAGAAATTCTGCCGGCGAGGCCAAGACACAGAGCGCCATGC
TGAGATACAGCAGCCTGCCTGCCAAGCCTAGCTTCGTGATTCAGCCTCAGGACACCGAGGTGCTGATCGG
CACAAGCACCACACTGGAATGCATGGCTACCGGCCATCCTCATCCTCTGATCACCTGGACCAGAGACAAC
GGCCTGGAACTGGATGGAAGCAGACACGTGGCAACCAGCTCTGGCCTGTACCTGCAGAACATCACCCAAC
GCGACCACGGCAGATTCACCTGTCACGCCAACAATAGCCACGGCACAGTGCAGGCTGCCGCCAATATTAT
CGTTCAGGCCCCTCCTCAGTTCACCGTGACACCTAAAGATCAGGTGGTGCTGGAAGAACACGCCGTGGAA
TGGCTGTGCGAGGCCGATGGAAATCCTCCTCCTGTGATCGTGTGGACCAAGACAGGTGGACAGCTGCCAG
TGGAAGGACAGCACACAGTGCTGTCTAGCGGCACACTGAGAATCGACAGAGCCGCTCAGCACGACCAGGG
CCAGTATGAATGTCAAGCCGTGTCCAGCCTGGGCGTGAAGAAAGTGTCTGTGCAGCTGACCGTGAAGCCC
AAGGCTCTGGCTGTGTTTACCCAGCTGCCTCAGGATACAAGCGTGGAAGTGGGCAAGAACATCAACATCA
GCTGCCACGCTCAGGGCGAGCCTCAGCCTATCATCACATGGAACAAAGAAGGCGTGCAGATCACCGAGAG
CGGCAAGTTTCATGTGGACGACGAGGGAACCCTGACCATCTACGATGCCGGCTTTCCAGACCAGGGCAGA
TACGAGTGTGTGGCCCGGAATTCTTTTGGCCTGGCCGTGACCAACATGTTCCTGACTGGCGCGCCGGGCG
GCGACAAGACCCACACCTGCCCCCCCTGCCCAGCTCCAGAACTGCTGGGAGGGCCTTCCGTGTTCCTGTT
CCCCCCCAAGCCCAAGGACACCCTGATGATCAGCAGGACCCCCGAGGTGACCTGCGTGGTGGTGGCCGTG
TCCCACGAGGACCCAGAGGTGAAGTTCAACTGGTACGTGGACGGCGTGGAGGTGCACAACGCCAAGACCA
AGCCCAGAGAGGAGCAGTACAACAGCACCTACAGGGTGGTGTCCGTGCTGACCGTGCTGCACCAGGACTG
GCTGAACGGCAAAGAATACAAGTGCAAAGTCTCCAACAAGGCCCTGGCTGCCCCAATCGAAAAGACAATC
AGCAAGGCCAAGGGCCAGCCACGGGAGCCCCAGGTGTACACCCTGCCCCCCAGCCGGGAGGAGATGACCA
AGAACCAGGTGTCCCTGACCTGTCTGGTGAAGGGCTTCTACCCCAGCGATATCGCCGTGGAGTGGGAGAG
CAACGGCCAGCCCGAGAACAACTACAAGACCACCCCCCCAGTGCTGGACAGCGACGGCAGCTTCTTCCTG
TACAGCAAGCTGACCGTGGACAAGTCCAGGTGGCAGCAGGGCAACGTGTTCAGCTGCAGCGTGATGCACG
AGGCCCTGCACAACCACTACACCCAGAAGTCCCTGAGCCTGAGCCCCGGCGGCAGCGGTCTTAATGATAT
TTTCGAGGCTCAGAAGATTGAGTGGCATGAACACCACCACCATCACCACTAAGGCCGGCCTGTAGTCACT
GGCACAACGCGTTACCCGGTAAGCCAATCGGGTATACACGGTCGTCATACTGCAGACAGGGTTCTTCTAC
TTTGCAAGATAGTCTTGAGTAGTAAAATAAATAGATAGAGAAAATCAGCCTCGACTGTGCCTTCTAGTTG
CCAGCCATCTGTTGTTTGCCCCTCCCCCGTGCCTTCCTTGACCCTGGAAGGTGCCACTCCCACTGTCCTT
TCCTAATAAAATGAGGAAATTGCATCACAACACTCAACCCTATCTCGGTCTATTCTTTTGATTTATAAGG
GATTTTGCCGATTTCGGCCTATTGGTTAAAAAATGAGCTGATTTAACAAAAATTTAACGCGAATTAATTC
TGTGGAATGTGTGTCAGTTAGGGTGTGGAAAGTCCCCAGGCTCCCCAGCAGGCAGAAGTATGCAAAGCAT
GCATCTCAATTAGTCAGCAACCAGGTGTGGAAAGTCCCCAGGCTCCCCAGCAGGCAGAAGTATGCAAAGC
ATGCATCTCAATTAGTCAGCAACCATAGTCCCGCCCCTAACTCCGCCCATCCCGCCCCTAACTCCGCCCA
GTTCCGCCCATTCTCCGCCCCATGGCTGACTAATTTTTTTTATTTATGCAGAGGCCGAGGCCGCCTCTGC
CTCTGAGCTATTCCAGAAGTAGTGAGGAGGCTTTTTTGGAGGCCTAGGCTTTTGCAAAAAGCTCCCGGGA
GCTTGTATATCCATTTTCGGATCTGATCAGCACGTGTTGACAATTAATCATCGGCATAGTATATCGGCAT
AGTATAATACGACAAGGTGAGGAACTAAACCATGACCGAGTACAAGCCCACGGTGCGCCTCGCCACCCGC
GACGACGTCCCCAGGGCCGTACGCACCCTCGCCGCCGCGTTCGCCGACTACCCCGCCACGCGCCACACCG
TCGATCCGGACCGCCACATCGAGCGGGTCACCGAGCTGCAAGAACTCTTCCTCACGCGCGTCGGGCTCGA
CATCGGCAAGGTGTGGGTCGCGGACGACGGCGCCGCGGTGGCGGTCTGGACCACGCCGGAGAGCGTCGAA
GCGGGGGCGGTGTTCGCCGAGATCGGCCCGCGCATGGCCGAGTTGAGCGGTTCCCGGCTGGCCGCGCAGC
AACAGATGGAAGGCCTCCTGGCGCCGCACCGGCCCAAGGAGCCCGCGTGGTTCCTGGCCACCGTCGGCGT
CTCGCCCGACCACCAGGGCAAGGGTCTGGGCAGCGCCGTCGTGCTCCCCGGAGTGGAGGCGGCCGAGCGC
GCCGGGGTGCCCGCCTTCCTGGAGACATCCGCGCCCCGCAACCTCCCCTTCTACGAGCGGCTCGGCTTCA
CCGTCACCGCCGACGTCGAGGTGCCCGAAGGACCGCGCACCTGGTGCATGACCCGCAAGCCCGGTGCCTG
ACACGTGCTACGAGATTTCGATTCCACCGCCGCCTTCTATGAAAGGTTGGGCTTCGGAATCGTTTTCCGG
GACGCCGGCTGGATGATCCTCCAGCGCGGGGATCTCATGCTGGAGTTCTTCGCCCACCCCAACTTGTTTA
TTGCAGCTTATAATGGTTACAAATAAAGCAATAGCATCACAAATTTCACAAATAAAGCATTTTTTTCACT
GCATTCTAGTTGTGGTTTGTCCAAACTCATCAATGTATCTTATCATGTCTGTATACCGTCGACCTCTAGC
TAGAGCTTGGCGTAATCATGGTCATTACCAATGCTTAATCAGTGAGGCACCTATCTCAGCGATCTGTCTA
TTTCGTTCATCCATAGTTGCCTGACTCCCCGTCGTGTAGATAACTACGATACGGGAGGGCTTACCATCTG
GCCCCAGCGCTGCGATGATACCGCGAGAACCACGCTCACCGGCTCCGGATTTATCAGCAATAAACCAGCC
AGCCGGAAGGGCCGAGCGCAGAAGTGGTCCTGCAACTTTATCCGCCTCCATCCAGTCTATTAATTGTTGC
CGGGAAGCTAGAGTAAGTAGTTCGCCAGTTAATAGTTTGCGCAACGTTGTTGCCATCGCTACAGGCATCG
TGGTGTCACGCTCGTCGTTTGGTATGGCTTCATTCAGCTCCGGTTCCCAACGATCAAGGCGAGTTACATG
ATCCCCCATGTTGTGCAAAAAAGCGGTTAGCTCCTTCGGTCCTCCGATCGTTGTCAGAAGTAAGTTGGCC
GCAGTGTTATCACTCATGGTTATGGCAGCACTGCATAATTCTCTTACTGTCATGCCATCCGTAAGATGCT
TTTCTGTGACTGGTGAGTACTCAACCAAGTCATTCTGAGAATAGTGTATGCGGCGACCGAGTTGCTCTTG
CCCGGCGTCAATACGGGATAATACCGCGCCACATAGCAGAACTTTAAAAGTGCTCATCATTGGAAAACGT
TCTTCGGGGCGAAAACTCTCAAGGATCTTACCGCTGTTGAGATCCAGTTCGATGTAACCCACTCGTGCAC
CCAACTGATCTTCAGCATCTTTTACTTTCACCAGCGTTTCTGGGTGAGCAAAAACAGGAAGGCAAAATGC
CGCAAAAAAGGGAATAAGGGCGACACGGAAATGTTGAATACTCATATTCTTCCTT
