>Addgene plasmid #156916 | pD649-HAsp-PXDNL(Trunc2)-Fc(DAPA)-AviTag-6xHis | depositor partial sequence | sequence record 302942 | insert (extracellular domain truncation)
TGTCCTAGCAGATGCCTGTGTTTTAAGAGCACCGTGCGCTGCATGCACCTGATGCTGGATCACATTCCTC
AGGTGCCACAGCAGACCACCGTGCTGGACCTGCGGTTCAACAGAATCAGAGAGATCCCCGGCAGCGCCTT
CAAGAAGCTGAAGAACCTGAACACCCTGCTGCTGAACAACAACCACATCCGGAAGATCAGCCGGAACGCC
TTTGAAGGCCTGGAAAACCTGCTGTACCTGTACCTCTACAAGAACGAGATTCACGCCCTGGACAAGCAGA
CCTTCAAGGGCCTGATTTCCCTGGAACACCTGTACATCCACTTCAACCAGCTGGAAATGCTGCAGCCCGA
GACATTCGGCGACCTGCTGAGACTGGAACGGCTGTTCCTGCACAACAACAAGCTGAGCAAGATCCCAGCC
GGCAGCTTCAGCAACCTGGACAGCCTGAAAAGACTGCGGCTGGACAGCAATGCCCTCGTGTGCGATTGTG
ATCTGATGTGGCTGGGAGAGCTGCTGCAGGGATTTGCCCAGCATGGACATACACAGGCCGCTGCCACCTG
TGAATACCCTAGAAGGCTGCATGGCAGAGCCGTGGCCTCTGTGACCGTGGAAGAGTTCAACTGTCAGAGC
CCCAGAATCACCTTCGAGCCCCAAGATGTGGAAGTGCCCAGCGGCAACACCGTGTACTTTACATGCAGAG
CCGAGGGCAACCCCAAGCCTGAGATCATCTGGATTCACAACAATCACAGCCTGGACCTGGAAGATGACAC
CCGGCTGAACGTGTTCGACGACGGCACCCTGATGATCCGGAACACCAGAGAAAGCGATCAGGGCGTGTAC
CAGTGCATGGCCAGAAATTCTGCCGGCGAGGCCAAGACACAGAGCGCCATGCTGAGATACAGCAGCCTGC
CTGCCAAGCCTAGCTTCGTGATTCAGCCTCAGGACACCGAGGTGCTGATCGGCACAAGCACCACACTGGA
ATGCATGGCTACCGGCCATCCTCATCCTCTGATCACCTGGACCAGAGACAACGGCCTGGAACTGGATGGA
AGCAGACACGTGGCAACCAGCTCTGGCCTGTACCTGCAGAACATCACCCAACGCGACCACGGCAGATTCA
CCTGTCACGCCAACAATAGCCACGGCACAGTGCAGGCTGCCGCCAATATTATCGTTCAGGCCCCTCCTCA
GTTCACCGTGACACCTAAAGATCAGGTGGTGCTGGAAGAACACGCCGTGGAATGGCTGTGCGAGGCCGAT
GGAAATCCTCCTCCTGTGATCGTGTGGACCAAGACAGGTGGACAGCTGCCAGTGGAAGGACAGCACACAG
TGCTGTCTAGCGGCACACTGAGAATCGACAGAGCCGCTCAGCACGACCAGGGCCAGTATGAATGTCAAGC
CGTGTCCAGCCTGGGCGTGAAGAAAGTGTCTGTGCAGCTGACCGTGAAGCCCAAGGCTCTGGCTGTGTTT
ACCCAGCTGCCTCAGGATACAAGCGTGGAAGTGGGCAAGAACATCAACATCAGCTGCCACGCTCAGGGCG
AGCCTCAGCCTATCATCACATGGAACAAAGAAGGCGTGCAGATCACCGAGAGCGGCAAGTTTCATGTGGA
CGACGAGGGAACCCTGACCATCTACGATGCCGGCTTTCCAGACCAGGGCAGATACGAGTGTGTGGCCCGG
AATTCTTTTGGCCTGGCCGTGACCAACATGTTCCTGACT
